Addgene plasmid #164946: pDestTol2-actinb-kcnj1b-IRES-EGFP
Purpose: Tol2 construct: actinb (actb2) promoter driven zebrafish kcnj1b and EGFP
Depositing lab: GuangJun Zhang. Depositing organization: Purdue University. Publication: Potassium Channel-Associated Bioelectricity of the Dermomyotome Determines Fin Patterning in Zebrafish. Silic MR, Wu Q, Kim BH, Golling G, Chen KH, Freitas R, Chubykin AA, Mittal SK, Zhang G. Genetics. 2020 Aug;215(4):1067-1084. doi: 10.1534/genetics.120.303390. Epub 2020 Jun 16. PubMed 32546498.
Backbone
  Vector backbone: pDestTol2pA2
  Backbone size w/o insert (bp): 4179
  Total vector size (bp): 12345
  Vector type: Tol2 transposon destination vector
Growth in bacteria
  Bacterial resistance: Ampicillin, 100 μg/mL
  Growth temperature: 37°C
  Growth strain: NEB Stable
  Copy number: High Copy
Gene/Insert
  Gene/Insert name: kcnj1b
  Species: D. rerio (zebrafish)
  Insert size (bp): 1128
  Entrez Gene: kcnj1b (a.k.a. zgc:165474)
  Promoter: actinb (actb2) promoter
  Tag / fusion protein: IRES-EGFP (C terminal on insert)
  Cloning method: Gateway Cloning
  Sequencing primers: 5′ M13R; 3′ T7
Terms and licenses: Academic/Nonprofit Terms; Industry Terms: Not Available to Industry
How to cite: pDestTol2-actinb-kcnj1b-IRES-EGFP was a gift from GuangJun Zhang (Addgene plasmid # 164946 ; http://n2t.net/addgene:164946 ; RRID:Addgene_164946)
