[The description below was written by a language model from this plasmid's Addgene catalogue record and pLannotate feature annotations shown in this document.]
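Description:
pDestTol2-actinb-kcnj1b-IRES-EGFP is a Tol2 transposon expression plasmid for zebrafish transgenesis, assembled by Gateway recombination into the pDestTol2pA2 destination backbone. It totals about 12.3 kb and is maintained in E. coli as a high-copy plasmid through a ColE1/pUC-type origin with ampicillin selection from the β-lactamase gene. A fragment of an M13/f1 phage origin and pBluescript-derived remnants (lac promoter/operator, T3 and T7 promoters, a partial multiple cloning site) are also annotated.

The payload is a bicistronic cassette. According to the catalogue entry, the zebrafish actinb (actb2) promoter, generally used as a broadly active promoter, drives the roughly 1.1 kb zebrafish kcnj1b coding sequence. The annotation software did not label the promoter itself, but the long unannotated stretch between the attB4 and attB1 sites is the position where a 5′ entry element would sit. The kcnj1b ORF lies between attB1 and attB2 and was recognised by homology to human KCNJ1 (ROMK1), an inward-rectifier potassium channel. Downstream, an EMCV IRES permits cap-independent translation of EGFP from the same transcript, so EGFP is a separate reporter marking expressing cells rather than a fusion to the channel. SV40 polyadenylation signals terminate the transcript. The Tol2 terminal repeats are not explicitly annotated. The medaka tyrosinase fragment called next to the backbone probably reflects Tol2-flanking sequence, since Tol2 was first found in that locus.

When supplied with Tol2 transposase, such a cassette integrates into the zebrafish genome. The associated work concerns potassium channel-linked bioelectricity in fin patterning, consistent with use for ectopic kcnj1b expression tracked by green fluorescence.
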