Features (pLannotate 1.2.2; 22 found; start..end, strand, type, name):
   5258..5278    +  protein_bind   attB1: mutant version of attB; core recombination site for the Gateway® BP reaction BP Clonase™
   5299..6378    +  CDS            KCNJ1 (fragment): KCNJ1_HUMAN - Also known as ROMK1. Experimental evidence at protein level: Swiss-Prot protein existence level 1. In the kidney, probably plays a major role in potassium homeostasis. Inward rectifier potassium channels are characterized by a greater tendency to allow potassium to flow into the cell rather than out of it. Their voltage dependence is regulated by the concentration of extracellular potassium; as external potassium is raised, the voltage range of the channel opening shifts to more positive voltages. The inward rectification is mainly due to the blockage of outward current by intern
   6449..6469    -  protein_bind   attB2: mutant version of attB; core recombination site for the Gateway® BP reaction BP Clonase™
   6473..7059    +  misc_feature   IRES2: internal ribosome entry site (IRES) of the encephalomyocarditis virus (EMCV)
   7132..7851    +  CDS            EGFP: the original enhanced GFP (Yang et al., 1996) mammalian codon-optimized
   7859..7877    -  promoter       T7 promoter: promoter for bacteriophage T7 RNA polymerase
   7882..8016    -  polyA_signal   SV40 poly(A) signal: SV40 polyadenylation signal
   8103..8123    +  CDS            lacZα (fragment): LacZα fragment of β-galactosidase; lacZ fragment
   8139..8273    -  polyA_signal   SV40 poly(A) signal: SV40 polyadenylation signal
   8296..8379    -  CDS            large T antigen (fragment): large T antigen from SV40 (simian virus 40)
   8945..8985    -  misc_feature   MCS (fragment): pBluescript multiple cloning site
   8998..9016    -  promoter       T3 promoter: promoter for bacteriophage T3 RNA polymerase
   9059..9081    -  protein_bind   lac operator (fragment): The lac repressor binds to the lac operator to inhibit transcription in E. coli. This inhibition can be relieved by adding lactose or isopropyl-β-D-thiogalactopyranoside (IPTG). lac repressor encoded by lacI
   9085..9115    -  promoter       lac promoter: promoter for the E. coli lac operon
   9130..9151    -  protein_bind   CAP binding site: CAP binding activates transcription in the presence of cAMP. E. coli catabolite activator protein
   9164..9256    -  CDS            lacI (fragment): lac repressor; lacI; The lac repressor binds to the lac operator to inhibit transcription in E. coli. This inhibition can be relieved by adding lactose or isopropyl-β-D-thiogalactopyranoside (IPTG).
   9439..10027   -  rep_origin     ori: high-copy-number ColE1/pMB1/pBR322/pUC origin of replication
  10198..11058   -  CDS            AmpR: β-lactamase; bla; confers resistance to ampicillin, carbenicillin, and related antibiotics
  11059..11163   -  promoter       AmpR promoter: bla
  11189..11410   -  rep_origin     M13 ori (fragment) (sequence partly withheld): M13 bacteriophage origin of replication; arrow indicates direction of (+) strand synthesis
  11410..11697   +  CDS            tyr (fragment) (sequence partly withheld): TYRO_ORYLA - Also known as tyro. Experimental evidence at transcript level: Swiss-Prot protein existence level 2. This is a copper-containing oxidase that functions in the formation of pigments such as melanins and other polyphenolic compounds. From Oryzias latipes (Japanese rice fish) (Japanese killifish).
  12279..12299   +  protein_bind   attB4: mutant version of attB; core recombination site for the Gateway® BP reaction BP Clonase™
>Addgene plasmid #164946 | pDestTol2-actinb-kcnj1b-IRES-EGFP | addgene full sequence | sequence record 325771 | Addgene NGS Result
CTTAATTTAGGTTGATTATTTTTGTCAATTTAATAATTACATTGTATTGTTCATATTTTATTGTCTTATT
GTGGTGTTTTTACAGCTTTTTTATTGTTCTGCTTTGTTACTGTTTGCCTTGTATGCATTGTAGCGCTTTG
GGTCTGAGAAAAGCGCACTATAAATAAACTGTATTATTATTATTAGGGATGGACATCACGGTGGCGCGAT
GGGTGGCACAATTACCTCACAGCAAGTAGGTTGCTGTTTAGAGCCCCGGCTGGATCAGTTGGCAGTTCTG
TGTGGAGTTTGCATGTTCTCCCTGTTCAAGTAGGTTTCCTCCCGGTGCTCTGGTTTCCCCTCACAAGTCC
AAAGACATGATGTATAGGTGAATGGGGTAAGCTAAATTGACCATAGTGAGTGTGTGTGTGTGTGTGAATG
AGAGTGTATAGGTGTTTCCCAGTGTTAGGTTGCAACTGGAAGGACATCTGCTGTGTAAAACATATGCAGG
ATAAGTTGGCGGTTCATTCCCCTATGGTGACCCCTGGTTAATTAAAGGACTAAGTTGAAAATGAATGAAT
GAATGAATGATTAGAGATAAACCGATACCACTTTTTTACAAACCGATATGAGTACAAGTATAATAGTTTC
TGTTACTCGACAATACTGAGTACCGATTCTGATACTTCTTGGATTTGGTTTCAATGTAATTAATTTGAAA
GAAGGTTTTATTTCTTGCCTGTCGCAAGGATGAACACAAAAATCTTTACCAGAAGGATATTTTAAGCTAA
GAATATACGCACGTTGTTGACAACCCTGTATCGATTACCGATTAAACGTGGACATTTAAAGGATAAGTTA
TGCTTGCGCCATCACAACTTTACACATTACATGATCAAAGATCATATTGAATATTCGGTTTATTCGTCAG
AAGCCTATAGATTTGTTAAAAGTGTATTTTATAAACGGATGGTTTATAAAGACTAAGCTATTAATATATC
AGACATTCATTAATACATCAAGACATCGATGTCAGGTAGGACAACAAATCACATCCATGTAATGAAATCT
TGTTGAGTGGTATTGGTGCGTGGTTTCAGCATTTCATGTGCAATACGAGTAAGAATATTTTAACCAAGTA
TCGACCCAAAACCTGATACTGGTATCGGTGCATCCCTTATTATTATTATTATCAAAAACACACTTGTTTT
ATTTATGTGGGTGCCAAACAACAAACTATGAAATGCAGCATGACACGCCCAAAAAGTGTTCCTTTGAGAA
CAACTTCATAAATATGTTTCTTATCATTATGCATGAATGGTGTACTGGGAGAGCTTTGGTATCAGAATTG
AGATAAGAGACTTTGGCATTCTAAAGGACAATGACATTATCACACTGACAGTCAACAACACTTTATTGCT
CTGGAAATCTTATGTCATGGGGCAAAGCTGAGGTTCATTAGGACAGTACCTTATTTAGAGATGAATGGGA
AGGCTGTAGTGGGCTGCTATCAGGGAAGGGTGGTGGTCCTCGGGGGAACTATGGACTCACAAAAGCACAT
CTGCTGTAACAAGATCCCCTGTGCAATCTACAAAAGTTACAAAGAGAAGCATGGTTGGTTAAAAAATAGA
ATTGACTGGATATGCTGAATGCATTGTTTGTTGTGTGTTACATCACATTAACCACAGATTGGTGCTAAAT
ATTTGCTTATCTTATAAAAACCTGTGTGTTTATAAAGGGGGGTGTGGATGGATGCTTGGCATTCTTTGAA
AAGATGTTGGGGGATGGAAGGAGGAGACCTTATTGATGAGTATCCAGTTTGCAGATAACAAGTTTTTAGA
CATTCATACTATGATGCTGTTTATGTCTGTTTTTTCTCATTTTTTCTATACACAAACAGCTATAAAACAT
TCACTTTTATATCTGATGCTGTATATTAAATTTCGTTGTATTTATTCTGTTTGCTCTGTTGGGTCATAGC
TAGGGCCAGACAGAATCTGCTGACATTTTTTGCTTTTTCTGCAGAGAATTTTGTAAACAATCTGTGATTT
ATGCGAGATTTTTTCGGGAGTATCGTAACTAAAAACTTACTATATGAAATAAAAAAAAATAATACCTTTT
TAACTTTTAATAAATATATACAATGCAAGTCCACCTAGATCCAATTATTTGGTCGACAAAGCAAGTCTCT
CACATAATATATCTTCTAAAAGACAGAAAACATTACTTTCAGACCATATTGTAATCAAATGAACACTTTC
ATATTAGTCAATAATATTACGGAAATGTATTTAAAAACTGAATAAACATATATTTACACCTTTGTCTTTA
TTTCTAGAGTGCTTTTACAATGTAGATTGTGTCAAAGCAGCTTAACTTAGAGGATTAGTATAGTAAATTG
AAACTGTGTCAGTCCATTTTTTAAGAGTTTAAGTTCAGTTCAGTTTAGTTCAGTGTGAGTTAATTTTTAC
TGCTGAGAGTCCAAACACTAAAGAGCAAATCCAAATACACAAGTCAATAAATAAACTCAATGATGGGCTA
AAGATCTGGGGAAATCTGCAGATTTCTGTGCGCACAGATTCTGTGTGGGCCTAGTCATTACCTATACTCA
ACGTTTACTCTGAGAAACTTCCATATTTTAGAGGTAAAATGCTCAGAATTGTAAAAAGTCTTGTCAAAAT
ACTTGGAATTTGCCAAAAACAAAATAAAAGTCACATCACCTCATTGTCCTTGGTATCAGCAAGCACTTTT
AACACAATCAGCTGTTTTTGTTTATAACTCCCACTGAAGGCCATGTGCATTACTCCCAAGTTACACAGTA
AAAAGTCACATGTAGTTTATCATGATCACTGCTGCTCAAGCACAGCTTTATCTGTTATTCAGTGTGGCAA
TATCTGAAATGTGTGCAAAATATTATTTATTGTAGCTGATCACCAACACTTTCAGTGTTTTTTTTTTCTA
CTTTTAATGAGAATTATGTTCTTAGGATTTATCCTTATAAACCTCTTTAAAAAGAAATGTTATGTCTGCA
TAGACACGACATGAAATTATGAACAGAAAATTTAACTATTTAAGATCAAGACTTGACATATAACATTTCT
AATGAACATTAAACCTGAGGTAGGCCCACTTGCAAAAATGTAACTGCTATCACTCACTTTATACATCATT
GTGTAACTTGTACACACAAAAATAGTGAAGCAATGTGGCATGGAATGCAGGTCCCATTCATTCAAAGTTA
TTAAAGCACTTTCTTAAAGTGCATTACTACTGAGCTAAGACCAGCTAGTTGCTCATACAACATACTACAA
GTAGTGTCATCCTAATTTGGATAAAAAAAATGTCCATTTTATACATGGAAAAGTACTCATTAGATCCCCC
ATTGTTTGTATTACGGTATTTCGTGAACACAAGAGGTAAATGACCTACAGAGCTGCTGTTGTGTTAGATT
GAAAACACAACACAGGATCATGGAGGCATCCATCATTATGACGCATTCTGCCACTTGTAACTCTGCACAG
ACTTTTTGAAAAGTTTAATTGAGTCTTGGCGTTGTCGCAGAAAAATACGAAAAATTCTGTGTTAAAATTT
GCAAATAAAAATTCCAGTTTTATAGGAAATCGCCATGGCCTTGTTCTTTAACCAGTTAAGCTTCCCCTTC
TTTCACTCTCAAGTTGCAAGAAGCAAGTGTAGCAATGTGCACGCGACAGCCGGGTGTGTGACGCTGGACC
AATCAGAGCACAGAGCTCCGAAAGTTTACCTTTTATGGCTAGAGCCGGGTATGTGCCGTCATATAAAAGA
GCGCGCCCAGCTTTTCAGCCTCACTTTGAGCTCCTCCACACGCAGCTAGTGCGGAATATCATCTGCTTGT
AACCCATTCTCTTAAGTCGACAACCCCCCAAACCCAAGGTGAGTTGGTTTTACAGTTTTTAAGCGTTTAA
TTATAGTTTCTATCTATTAATGTTAAGTAAAATGTGTAAATGGATAAATATGATTTGATGAAGTCTTTAG
ACAGTTCATAACGGTCTCTTTGTAGTTATCTACTAGGTTTGATTTATAAGTGGTGGTTCTTTTGATAATC
TATGTTACATTTAATAAATATTGGCTGTATCTTAACTTTTTTGTAGCGTTAGTGGATGTGGCAGGTGAGA
ATGTCGGTAATTTAACGTGACCAGTCGTAGGCACGACATTGAACATTGAATAGGCCGGTGTGAAATGGGT
GTTAAGTCTTAATATAAAGTTGTGTTCTGGCTAATCTCTCTTTAACAGCCATAAATGTGATTTTTAACTA
CAGTTTTGAGGGTGCTGGTGAGCATGTTGCACACTTGATGGATAGCCGGCATGGGAAGTTCTTTGTGCAG
GCAGTGCTGCAGCAGGGTGTGACCTACTTTAGCTAGCCGGCTAACCAGCTCTCATCTGATGTAACGTAAA
CCCCATCAATCTAACATCGGCTCATTCGTGCTTTATAAGATCGAAGATCTTGTTATTAGTAACGGGTATT
GGCATTTAGTTTTAACTTGGTTAATTTTCTTTTTGTTATGTGTTCTATTTAAATGTAGCCTGCAGCCCCC
TCTGTCTTTAATGAAGCTGAAGATTAACGTTAACGTTAGTGAAGTGTTGTATCCGCTATGAAAGATTTGA
ATTTTAGAGGTGTGGTCCACTTTAATAACGGCTGCGGAGTTCTCTGGCTGCACTTCAGCCGCTGTGACTG
TCGAAGCAGAGCCCATCAGTTTTTCAGGATCTCGGTGATTTTTGAGGCTAGACTATGAACTGAACCGACT
GAGAGTGACCGTCCAGAAATGCTTTAGTGTGAAGTCTCCGCTCACGAGGAGTCCGTGGACTGACTGCAGA
TCTGTGACGCAGTAACACCCGGCGGCAGACACCCGTTGAAATGCGGTTGTGTAATTGATCGCAGGCGAGG
GTGGAAGAGGATGTGAAACTTCATTTGTGTAAAATTTAGGGAGTGGTCCTGGTGTGATGAATGTCGAAAT
CTGTTCCTTTTTACTGAGCCCTACGACTCTGGCTGAGTGCCACACCGCCGGCAGCCGCAAAGCGGCTCAA
ACCATTGCCTTTTATGGTAATAATGAGAGAATGCAGAGGGACTTCCTTTGTCTGGCATATCTGAGGCGCG
CGCTGTCACTAGCGCCCACCAGCGGTCAGACTGTAGAATGCAGAGCAAAACAGGAAGTTGACTCCAGATG
GTCACATGCTTGCTGAAACGCCTCTCCCTGGCAGCAGTGCAATTCTAACAGTTTCCCTTTCTTTTACAGT
TCAGCCTCAAGTTTGTACAAAAAAGCAGGCTCCGCGGCCGCCCCCTTCACCATGTTCCAGTTCATCCGGA
AACAGCTTCACAATCACCTGGTGGAGCGCAAAATCAGGAGAACTCGCCTCGTCACCAAAGACGGCCACTG
CAACATCAAATTCGGCACCACCGAATATCAAAGCCACTTCGCTTTCCTTAAGGACTTCTGGACTACATTC
GTCGAAATCCACTGGTGTTTCGTAATCCTTTTATTTGCCGCAGCCTTCACCGGCAGCTGGTTCGTTTTCG
GCCTGCTCTGGTATTCGCTAGCGAAAAGCAACGGAGACCTGTCTGAGTCTCAGCAGACGAAATGCATCGA
GAACATTAACAGCCTCACGACTGCTTTCTTGTATTCTTTAGAAACCCAAACCACTATTGGATATGGCGGT
CGGGCTCTTACGGGGCACTGTCCTGGCACCGTCGCTCTATTAATAATCCAATCCCTCATGGGCGCCATCA
TCAACTGCTTCATGTGTGGACTCATCCTGGCCAAGATCTCGCTCCCGAAGAGAAGAGCAAAGACTGTAGC
GTTCAGCGAAACAGCCGTCATCCGTCTCTGGAAGGGGAATTTATGCCTGCAGATACGAGTTGCCAATCTA
CGGAAAACCCTACTGATTGGAAGCCACATTTACGGAAAGCTTCTGCGGACTACTATCACTCCCGAAGGTG
AAACTATCATTCTGGATCAAGTAAATGTTGACTTTTCGGTGGACGCCGGGAAGGATAACTTGTTTTTTGT
GTGTCCGCTTACTATTTATCATGTGATCGACAAATCCAGTCCGTTCGCGGACATGGCAGCGGATAACCTT
CAGCTCCAGGACTTTGAGTTGGTGGTTTTTCTTGACGGCACGGCTGAATCTACAAGCTTGTCCTGCCAAG
TGCGAACTTCTTACCTTCCCAGAGAGATCAAATGGGGTTACGTGTTTCTCCCCGTCATCTCTCGCACCAA
AACTGGAAAATACCGTATCGATTTATCCAATTTTTCCAAAACGCAGCAAGCAGATACTCCACATTGTGCT
TGCTGTTTTCACAACAAACATAACAAGGGGCTCATTCTCCACCGGCATGGAAGCGAAGGCATCGATAACC
TGGGATTTGACGTTATTGACCTTCAGGACTCGGCTGATGTAACTGAGAAGGGCGATTAAAAGGGTGGGCG
CGCCGACCCAGCTTTCTTGTACAAAGTGGCCGCCCCTCTCCCTCCCCCCCCCCTAACGTTACTGGCCGAA
GCCGCTTGGAATAAGGCCGGTGTGCGTTTGTCTATATGTTATTTTCCACCATATTGCCGTCTTTTGGCAA
TGTGAGGGCCCGGAAACCTGGCCCTGTCTTCTTGACGAGCATTCCTAGGGGTCTTTCCCCTCTCGCCAAA
GGAATGCAAGGTCTGTTGAATGTCGTGAAGGAAGCAGTTCCTCTGGAAGCTTCTTGAAGACAAACAACGT
CTGTAGCGACCCTTTGCAGGCAGCGGAACCCCCCACCTGGCGACAGGTGCCTCTGCGGCCAAAAGCCACG
TGTATAAGATACACCTGCAAAGGCGGCACAACCCCAGTGCCACGTTGTGAGTTGGATAGTTGTGGAAAGA
GTCAAATGGCTCTCCTCAAGCGTATTCAACAAGGGGCTGAAGGATGCCCAGAAGGTACCCCATTGTATGG
GATCTGATCTGGGGCCTCGGTACACATGCTTTACATGTGTTTAGTCGAGGTTAAAAAAACGTCTAGGCCC
CCCGAACCACGGGGACGTGGTTTTCCTTTGAAAAACACGATGATAATATGGCCACAACCATGGCTCCAAA
GAAGAAGCGTAAGGTAAATCGATCGAATTCAAGGCCTCTCGAGCCTCTAGAAGGTGGCGGAATGGTGAGC
AAGGGCGAGGAGCTGTTCACCGGGGTGGTGCCCATCCTGGTCGAGCTGGACGGCGACGTAAACGGCCACA
AGTTCAGCGTGTCCGGCGAGGGCGAGGGCGATGCCACCTACGGCAAGCTGACCCTGAAGTTCATCTGCAC
CACCGGCAAGCTGCCCGTGCCCTGGCCCACCCTCGTGACCACCCTGACCTACGGCGTGCAGTGCTTCAGC
CGCTACCCCGACCACATGAAGCAGCACGACTTCTTCAAGTCCGCCATGCCCGAAGGCTACGTCCAGGAGC
GCACCATCTTCTTCAAGGACGACGGCAACTACAAGACCCGCGCCGAGGTGAAGTTCGAGGGCGACACCCT
GGTGAACCGCATCGAGCTGAAGGGCATCGACTTCAAGGAGGACGGCAACATCCTGGGGCACAAGCTGGAG
TACAACTACAACAGCCACAACGTCTATATCATGGCCGACAAGCAGAAGAACGGCATCAAGGTGAACTTCA
AGATCCGCCACAACATCGAGGACGGCAGCGTGCAGCTCGCCGACCACTACCAGCAGAACACCCCCATCGG
CGACGGCCCCGTGCTGCTGCCCGACAACCACTACCTGAGCACCCAGTCCGCCCTGAGCAAAGACCCCAAC
GAGAAGCGCGATCACATGGTCCTGCTGGAGTTCGTGACCGCCGCCGGGATCACTCTCGGCATGGACGAGC
TGTACAAGTAACTGCAGCCCTATAGTGAGTCGTATTACGTAGATCCAGACATGATAAGATACATTGATGA
GTTTGGACAAACCACAACTAGAATGCAGTGAAAAAAATGCTTTATTTGTGAAATTTGTGATGCTATTGCT
TTATTTGTAACCATTATAAGCTGCAATAAACAAGTTAACAACAACAATTGCATTCATTTTATGTTTCAGG
TTCAGGGGGAGGTGTGGGAGGTTTTTTCCAACTTTATTATACATAGTTGATAATTCACTGGCCGTCGTTT
TACGGTACCATCGATGATGATCCAGACATGATAAGATACATTGATGAGTTTGGACAAACCACAACTAGAA
TGCAGTGAAAAAAATGCTTTATTTGTGAAATTTGTGATGCTATTGCTTTATTTGTAACCATTATAAGCTG
CAATAAACAAGTTAACAACAACAATTGCATTCATTTTATGTTTCAGGTTCAGGGGGAGGTGTGGGAGGTT
TTTTAAAGCAAGTAAAACCTCTACAAATGTGGTATGGCTGATTATGATCCTCTAGATCAGATCTGCGAAG
ATACGGCCACGGGTGCTCTTGATCCTGTGGCTGATTTTGGACTGTGCTGCTCGCAGCTGCTGATGAATCA
CATACTTCCTCCATTTTCTTCCACTGATTGACTGTTATAATTTCCCTAATTTCCAGGTCAAGGTGCTGTG
CATTGTGGTAATAGATGTGACATGACGTCACTTCCAAAGGACCAATGAACATGTCTGACCAATTTCATAT
AATGTGAAAACGATTTTCATAGGCAGAATAAATAACATTTAAATTAAACTGGGCATCAGCGCAATTCAAT
TGGTTTGGTAATAGCAAGGGAAAATAGAATGAAGTGATCTCCAAAAAATAAGTACTTTTTGACTGTAAAT
AAAATTGTAAGGAGTAAAAAGTACTTTTTTTTCTAAAAAAATGTAATTAAGTAAAAGTAAAAGTATTGAT
TTTTAATTGTACTCAAGTAAAGTAAAAATCCCCAAAAATAATACTTAAGTACAGTAATCAAGTAAAATTA
CTCAAGTACTTTACACCTCTGGTTCTTGACCCCCTACCTTCAGCAAGCCCAGCAGATCCACTAGTTCTAG
AGCGGCCGCCACCGCGGTGGAGCTCCAGCTTTTGTTCCCTTTAGTGAGGGTTAATTGCGCGCTTGGCGTA
ATCATGGTCATAGCTGTTTCCTGTGTGAAATTGTTATCCGCTCACAATTCCACACAACATACGAGCCGGA
AGCATAAAGTGTAAAGCCTGGGGTGCCTAATGAGTGAGCTAACTCACATTAATTGCGTTGCGCTCACTGC
CCGCTTTCCAGTCGGGAAACCTGTCGTGCCAGCTGCATTAATGAATCGGCCAACGCGCGGGGAGAGGCGG
TTTGCGTATTGGGCGCTCTTCCGCTTCCTCGCTCACTGACTCGCTGCGCTCGGTCGTTCGGCTGCGGCGA
GCGGTATCAGCTCACTCAAAGGCGGTAATACGGTTATCCACAGAATCAGGGGATAACGCAGGAAAGAACA
TGTGAGCAAAAGGCCAGCAAAAGGCCAGGAACCGTAAAAAGGCCGCGTTGCTGGCGTTTTTCCATAGGCT
CCGCCCCCCTGACGAGCATCACAAAAATCGACGCTCAAGTCAGAGGTGGCGAAACCCGACAGGACTATAA
AGATACCAGGCGTTTCCCCCTGGAAGCTCCCTCGTGCGCTCTCCTGTTCCGACCCTGCCGCTTACCGGAT
ACCTGTCCGCCTTTCTCCCTTCGGGAAGCGTGGCGCTTTCTCATAGCTCACGCTGTAGGTATCTCAGTTC
GGTGTAGGTCGTTCGCTCCAAGCTGGGCTGTGTGCACGAACCCCCCGTTCAGCCCGACCGCTGCGCCTTA
TCCGGTAACTATCGTCTTGAGTCCAACCCGGTAAGACACGACTTATCGCCACTGGCAGCAGCCACTGGTA
ACAGGATTAGCAGAGCGAGGTATGTAGGCGGTGCTACAGAGTTCTTGAAGTGGTGGCCTAACTACGGCTA
CACTAGAAGAACAGTATTTGGTATCTGCGCTCTGCTGAAGCCAGTTACCTTCGGAAAAAGAGTTGGTAGC
TCTTGATCCGGCAAACAAACCACCGCTGGTAGCGGTGGTTTTTTTGTTTGCAAGCAGCAGATTACGCGCA
GAAAAAAAGGATCTCAAGAAGATCCTTTGATCTTTTCTACGGGGTCTGACGCTCAGTGGAACGAAAACTC
ACGTTAAGGCATTTTGGTCATGAGATTATCAAAAAGGATCTTCACCTAGATCCTTTTAAATTAAAAATGA
AGTTTTAAATCAATCTAAAGTATATATGAGTAAACTTGGTCTGACAGTTACCAATGCTTAATCAGTGAGG
CACCTATCTCAGCGATCTGTCTATTTCGTTCATCCATAGTTGCCTGACTCCCCGTCGTGTAGATAACTAC
GATACGGGAGGGCTTACCATCTGGCCCCAGTGCTGCAATGATACCGCGAGACCCACGCTCACCGGCTCCA
GATTTATCAGCAATAAACCAGCCAGCCGGAAGGGCCGAGCGCAGAAGTGGTCCTGCAACTTTATCCGCCT
CCATCCAGTCTATTAATTGTTGCCGGGAAGCTAGAGTAAGTAGTTCGCCAGTTAATAGTTTGCGCAACGT
TGTTGCCATTGCTACAGGCATCGTGGTGTCACGCTCGTCGTTTGGTATGGCTTCATTCAGCTCCGGTTCC
CAACGATCAAGGCGAGTTACATGATCCCCCATGTTGTGCAAAAAAGCGGTTAGCTCCTTCGGTCCTCCGA
TCGTTGTCAGAAGTAAGTTGGCCGCAGTGTTATCACTCATGGTTATGGCAGCACTGCATAATTCTCTTAC
TGTCATGCCATCCGTAAGATGCTTTTCTGTGACTGGTGAGTACTCAACCAAGTCATTCTGAGAATAGTGT
ATGCGGCGACCGAGTTGCTCTTGCCCGGCGTCAATACGGGATAATACCGCGCCACATAGCAGAACTTTAA
AAGTGCTCATCATTGGAAAACGTTCTTCGGGGCGAAAACTCTCAAGGATCTTACCGCTGTTGAGATCCAG
TTCGATGTAACCCACTCGTGCACCCAACTGATCTTCAGCATCTTTTACTTTCACCAGCGTTTCTGGGTGA
GCAAAAACAGGAAGGCAAAATGCCGCAAAAAAGGGAATAAGGGCGACACGGAAATGTTGAATACTCATAC
TCTTCCTTTTTCAATATTATTGAAGCATTTATCAGGGTTATTGTCTCATGAGCGGATACATATTTGAATG
TATTTAGAAAAATAAACAAATAGGGGTTCCGCGCACATTTCCCCGAAAAGTGCCACCTAAATTGTAAGCG
TTAATATTTTGTTAAAATTCGCGTTAAATTTTTGTTAAATCAGCTCATTTTTTAACCAATAGGCCGAAAT
CGGCAAAATCCCTTATAAATCAAAAGAATAGACCGAGATAGGGT
[37 nt withheld, positions 11315-11351]
AAAGAACGTGGACTCCAACGTCAAAGG
[32 nt withheld, positions 11379-11410]
GCTGGCTAAGAACTCATCAGCCTCCCCGGTCCATCTACCCACGTACCAATGCACCAATTGGCCACAATGA
CGGCTACTACATGGTGCCATTCCTTCCTCTTTATAGGAATGGAGACTACCTCCTGTCCAACAATGCTCTT
GGATACGAGTACGCCTACCTGTTGGACCCAGGTCATTGCACAACACCAGAAATGCCCTCTGATCTGCAAA
AGACGTGAATATCTGTTCAGACACCCATATCCACTCTGTTCCACACAGGTCAGAGGTTTGTCCAGGAGTT
CTTGACAGAGGTGTAAAAAGTACTCAAAAATTTTACTCAAGTGAAAGTACAAGTACTTAGGGAAAATTTT
ACTCAATTAAAAGTAAAAGTATCTGGCTAGAATCTTACTTGAGTAAAAGTAAAAAAGTACTCCATTAAAA
TTGTACTTGAGTATTAAGGAAGTAAAAGTAAAAGCAAGAAAGAAAACTAGAGATTCTTGTTTAAGCTTTT
AATCTCAAAAAACATTAAATGAAATGCATACAAGGTTTTATCCTGCTTTAGAACTGTTTGTATTTAATTA
TCAAACTATAAGACAGACAATCTAATGCCAGTACACGCTACTCAAAGTTGTAAAACCTCAGATTTAACTT
CAGTAGAAGCTGATTCTCAAAATTGTTAGTGTCAAGCCTAGCTCTTTTGGGGCTGAAAAGCAATCCTGCA
GTGCTGAAAAGCCTCTCACAGGCAGCCGATGCGGGAAGAGGTGTATTAGTCTTGATAGAGAGGCTGCAAA
TAGCAGGAAACGTGAGCAGAGACTCCCTGGTGTCTGAAACACAGGCCAGATGGGCCCTCGAGCAGGAAAC
AGCTATGACCATGATTACGCCAAGCTATCAACTTTGTATAGAAAAGTTGAAAATTCCAGTTTGAAGAAAC
TTTTCAAGACTCACCTTTTCACTGTTGGT
